Addgene plasmid #59767: GFP-APPL1-R146A/K152A/R154A
Purpose: Expresses APPL1 Endosomal Localization Mutant
Depositing lab: Donna Webb. Depositing organization: Vanderbilt University. Publication: The endosomal adaptor protein APPL1 impairs the turnover of leading edge adhesions to regulate cell migration. Broussard JA, Lin WH, Majumdar D, Anderson B, Eason B, Brown CM, Webb DJ. Mol Biol Cell. 2012 Apr;23(8):1486-99. doi: 10.1091/mbc.E11-02-0124. Epub 2012 Feb 29. PubMed 22379109.
Backbone
  Vector backbone: pIRES2
  Total vector size (bp): 7400
  Vector type: Mammalian Expression
Growth in bacteria
  Bacterial resistance: Kanamycin, 50 μg/mL
  Growth temperature: 37°C
  Growth strain: DH5alpha
  Copy number: Unknown
Gene/Insert
  Gene/Insert name: APPL1
  Species: H. sapiens (human)
  Mutation: R146A/K152A/R154A
  GenBank ID: NM_012096.2
  Entrez Gene: APPL1 (a.k.a. APPL, DIP13alpha, MODY14)
  Promoter: CMV
  Tag / fusion protein: EGFP (N terminal on insert)
  Cloning method: Restriction Enzyme; 5′ cloning site EcoRI (unknown if destroyed); 3′ cloning site EcoRI (unknown if destroyed)
  Sequencing primers: 5′ TCGAATTCGGCTTATGCCGG; 3′ TCGGTACCATGCTTCTGATTCTCTCTTCTTTCCTCC
Terms and licenses: Academic/Nonprofit Terms; Industry Terms: Not Available to Industry
How to cite: GFP-APPL1-R146A/K152A/R154A was a gift from Donna Webb (Addgene plasmid # 59767 ; http://n2t.net/addgene:59767 ; RRID:Addgene_59767)
