[The description below was written by a language model from this plasmid's Addgene catalogue record.]
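Description:
GFP-APPL1-R146A/K152A/R154A is a mammalian expression plasmid of about 7.4 kb, recorded as built on a pIRES2 backbone. It is propagated in E. coli under kanamycin selection. The record gives no feature table, so the origin of replication, any mammalian selection marker and the polyadenylation signal are not stated. It also does not say whether the IRES element implied by the backbone name is retained or functional in this construct.

The payload is human APPL1, an endosomal adaptor protein also known as APPL or DIP13alpha. It is expressed from the CMV promoter, a strong constitutive promoter in most mammalian cell lines. EGFP is fused to the N terminus of APPL1, so the protein can be followed by fluorescence microscopy in live or fixed cells. The insert was placed by restriction cloning with EcoRI at both the 5′ and 3′ ends, and the record does not say whether those sites survive. The coding sequence carries three alanine substitutions, R146A, K152A and R154A, which the depositor describes as producing an endosomal localization mutant.

The associated study examined how APPL1 regulates the turnover of leading edge adhesions and cell migration. In that setting, the plasmid is suited to transfection experiments that compare the mutant with wild-type GFP-APPL1. Such comparisons test whether the effects of APPL1 on adhesion dynamics and migration depend on its localization to endosomes, with the EGFP tag reporting both expression and subcellular distribution.
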