>Addgene plasmid #59767 | GFP-APPL1-R146A/K152A/R154A | addgene partial sequence | sequence record 96791 | CMV-F 5'-CGCAAATGGGCGGTAGGCGTG-3'
CTGGTTTAGTGAACCGTCAGATCCGCTAGCGCTACCGGTCGCCACCATGGTGAGCAAGGGCGAGGAGCTG
TTTCACCGGGGTGGTGCCCATCCTGGTCGAGCTGGACGGCGACGTAAACGGCCACAAGTTCAGCGTGTCC
GGCGAGGGCGAGGGCGATGCCACCTACGGCAAGCTGACCCTGAAGTTCATCTGCACCACCGGCAAGCTGC
CCGTGCCCTGGCCCACCCTCGTGACCACCCTGACCTACGGCGTGCAGTGCTTCAGCCGCTACCCCGACCA
CATGAAGCAGCACGACTTCTTCAAGTCCGCCATGCCCGAAGGCTACGTCCAGGAGCGCACCATCTTCTTC
AAGGACGACGGCAACTACAAGACCCGCGCCGAGGTGAAGTTCGAGGGCGACACCCTGGTGAACCGCATCG
AGCTGAAGGGCATCGACTTCAAGGAGGACGGCAACATCCTGGGGCACAAGCTGGAGTACAACTACAACAG
CCACAACGTCTATATCATGGCCGACAAGCAGAAGAACGGCATCAAGGTGAACTTCAAGATCCGCCACAAC
ATCGAGGACGGCAGCGTGCAGCTCGCCGACCACTACCAGCAGAACACCCCCATCGGCGACGGCCCCGTGC
TGCTGCCCGACAACCACTACCTGAGCACCCAGTCCGCCCTGAGCAAAGACCCCAACGAGAAGCGCGATCA
CATGGTCCTGCTGGAGTTCGTGACCGCCGCCGGGATCACTCTCGGCATGGACGAGCTGTACAAGTACTCA
GATCTCGAGCTCAAGCTTCGAATTCGGCTTATGCCGGGGATCGACAAGCTGCCCATCGAGGAGACGCTGG
AGGACAGCCCGCAGACAAGGTCTTTACTAGGTGTATTTGAAGAAGATGCCACAGCTATTTCCAACTATAT
GAACCAGTTGTATCAAGCTATGCATCGGATTTATGATGCACAGAATGAATTAAGTGCA
