>Addgene plasmid #59767 | GFP-APPL1-R146A/K152A/R154A | addgene partial sequence | sequence record 96792 | EGFP-N 5'-CGTCGCCGTCCAGCTCGACCAG-3'
CTCGCCCTTGCTCACCATGGTGGCGACCGGTAGCGCTAGCGGATCTGACGGTTCACTAAACCAGCTCTGC
TTATATAGACCTCCCACCGTACACGCCTACCGCCCATTTGCGTCAATGGGGCGGAGTTGTTACGACATTT
TGGAAAGTCCCGTTGATTTTGGTGCCAAAACAAACTCCCATTGACGTCAATGGGGTGGAGACTTGGAAAT
CCCCGTGAGTCAAACCGCTATCCACGCCCATTGATGTACTGCCAAAACCGCATCACCATGGTAATAGCGA
TGACTAATACGTAGATGTACTGCCAAGTAGGAAAGTCCCATAAGGTCATGTACTGGGCATAATGCCAGGC
GGGCCATTTACCGTCATTGACGTCAATAGGGGGCGTACTTGGCATATGATACACTTGATGTACTGCCAAG
TGGGCAGTTTACCGTAAATACTCCACCCATTGACGTCAATGGAAAGTCCCTATTGGCGTTACTATGGGAA
CATACGTCATTATTGACGTCAATGGGCGGGGGTCGTTGGGCGGTCAGCCAGGCGGGCCATTTACCGTAAG
TTATGTAACGCGGAACTCCATATATGGGCTATGAACTAATGACCCCGTAATTGATTACTATTAATAACTA
ATGCATGGCGGTAATACGGTTATCCACAGAATCAGGGGATAACGCAGGAAAGAACATGTGAGCAAAAGGC
CAGCAAAAGGCCAGGAACCGTAAAAAGGCCGCGTTGCTGGCGTTTTTCCATAGGCTCCGCCCCCCTGACG
AGCATCACAAAAATCGACGCTCAAGTCAGAGGTGGCGAAACCCGACAGGACTATAAAGATACCAGGCGTT
TCCCCCTGGAAGCTCCCTCGTGCGCTCTCCTGTTCCGACCCTGCCGCTTACCGGATACCTGTCCGCCTTT
CTCCCTTCGGGAAGCGTGGCGCTTTCTCATAGCTCACGCTGTAGGTATCTCAGTTCGGTGTAGGTCGTTC
GCTCCA
