>Addgene plasmid #59767 | GFP-APPL1-R146A/K152A/R154A | addgene partial sequence | sequence record 97451 | EGFP-C 5'-CATGGTCCTGCTGGAGTTCGTG-3'
TCTCGGCATGGACGAGCTGTACAAGTACTCAGATCTCGAGCTCAAGCTTCGAATTCGGCTTATGCCGGGG
ATCGACAAGCTGCCCATCGAGGAGACGCTGGAGGACAGCCCGCAGACAAGGTCTTTACTAGGTGTATTTG
AAGAAGATGCCACAGCTATTTCCAACTATATGAACCAGTTGTATCAAGCTATGCATCGGATTTATGATGC
ACAGAATGAATTAAGTGCAGCAACACACCTGACCTCAAAACTTTTAAAAGAATATGAAAAACAGCGTTTT
CCATTGGGAGGTGATGATGAAGTTATGAGCTCTACATTGCAACAGTTTTCAAAAGTTATAGATGAGCTTA
GCTCTTGTCATGCAGTGCTTTCAACTCAACTTGCTGATGCCATGATGTTCCCCATTACCCAGTTTAAAGA
AAGAGATCTGAAAGAAATACTAACATTAAAGGAAGTATTTCAGATTGCAAGTAATGATCATGATGCTGCG
ATTAATGCATATAGCCGTTTATCAGCAAAAGCAGAAAATGACAAGGTGAAGTATGAAGTAACAGAAGATG
TGTACACATCCAGAAAGAAACAACACCAGACCATGATGCATTATTTTTGTGCATTAAATACTCTTCAGTA
CAAGAAGAAAATAGCATTGTTAGAACCTCTACTTGGGTACATGCAAGCTCAGATAAGTTTCTTTAAGATG
GGTTCTGAAAATCTTAATGAACAACTGGAAGAATTTTTAGCTAATATTGGAACAAGCGTTCAGAATGTTC
GCAGGGAAATGGACAGTGATATAGAGACCATGCAACAGACAATAGAGGATTTGGAAGTAGCCAGTGATCC
CTTATATGTGCCTGACCCAGACCCCACCAAATTTCCTGTTAATCGAAATTTAACCCGAAAGGCTGGATAC
CTTAATGCTAGGAATAAAACAGGCTTGGTGTCATCTACCTGGGACAGACAGTTTTACTTCACGCAGGGTG
GAAATTTAATGAGTCAGGCCCGTGGGGATGTAGC
